Addgene plasmid #133467: pAV0133
Purpose: (Empty Backbone) Integration into fission yeast genome at ura4 locus
Depositing lab: Sophie Martin. Depositing organization: Universite de Lausanne (UNIL). Publication: A toolbox of stable integration vectors in the fission yeast Schizosaccharomyces pombe. Vjestica A, Marek M, Nkosi PJ, Merlini L, Liu G, Berard M, Billault-Chaumartin I, Martin SG. J Cell Sci. 2020 Jan 8;133(1). pii: jcs.240754. doi: 10.1242/jcs.240754. PubMed 31801797.
Backbone
  Vector backbone: pUra4(AfeI)(pAV0133)
  Vector type: Yeast Expression
Growth in bacteria
  Bacterial resistance: Ampicillin, 100 μg/mL
  Growth temperature: 37°C
  Growth strain: DH5alpha
  Copy number: High Copy
Gene/Insert
  Gene/Insert name: None
Terms and licenses: Academic/Nonprofit Terms; Industry Terms: Not Available to Industry
Depositor comments: Please see the Resource Information section for an annotated Genbank file.
How to cite: pAV0133 was a gift from Sophie Martin (Addgene plasmid # 133467 ; http://n2t.net/addgene:133467 ; RRID:Addgene_133467)
