[The description below was written by a language model from this plasmid's Addgene catalogue record and pLannotate feature annotations shown in this document.]
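Description:
pAV0133 is an empty-backbone integration vector for the fission yeast Schizosaccharomyces pombe, designed to place cloned sequences stably into the genome at the ura4 locus rather than to replicate episomally. The feature table shows no yeast origin of replication, consistent with an integrating design. In E. coli the 5,955 nt plasmid is maintained through a high-copy ColE1/pUC-type origin and selected with ampicillin via the AmpR β-lactamase gene and its native promoter. An f1 phage origin is also present, a common carry-over from pBluescript-type phagemids that allows single-stranded DNA production.

The yeast-specific portion consists of S. pombe genomic sequence around ura4: the complete ura4 coding sequence, encoding orotidine 5'-phosphate decarboxylase needed for uracil biosynthesis, and neighbouring sequence that includes the tam14 open reading frame. This region presumably supplies the homology for targeting the locus, and ura4 can serve as an auxotrophic marker for uracil prototrophy. The backbone name pUra4(AfeI) suggests that the plasmid is linearised with AfeI before transformation, although the record does not describe the integration mechanism in detail. Cloning is done in a pBluescript multiple cloning site flanked by T7 and T3 promoters and embedded in a lacZα fragment with the lac promoter, operator and CAP site. Short bom, rop and lacI fragments are vestigial backbone remnants.

No insert, yeast promoter, terminator or tag is recorded, so users must supply a complete expression cassette. The vector belongs to a toolbox of stable integration vectors for S. pombe, and an annotated GenBank file from the depositor accompanies the entry.
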