Features (pLannotate 1.2.2; 17 found; start..end, strand, type, name):
    137..186     +  misc_feature   bom (fragment): basis of mobility region from pBR322
    284..553     -  CDS            tam14: TAM14_SCHPO - Experimental evidence at transcript level: Swiss-Prot protein existence level 2. May interact with target proteins during translocation into the lumen of the endoplasmic reticulum. May protect unfolded target proteins against degradation and facilitate correct glycosylation (By similarity). From Schizosaccharomyces pombe (strain 972 / ATCC 24843) (Fission yeast).
   1640..2434    +  CDS            S. pombe ura4: orotidine 5'-phosphate decarboxylase, required for uracil biosynthesis; Schizosaccharomyces pombe ura4
   2877..2925    +  misc_feature   bom (fragment): basis of mobility region from pBR322
   2953..3381    -  rep_origin     f1 ori (sequence partly withheld): f1 bacteriophage origin of replication; arrow indicates direction of (+) strand synthesis
   3385..3540    -  CDS            lacZα (fragment): LacZα fragment of β-galactosidase; lacZ fragment
   3548..3566    +  promoter       T7 promoter: promoter for bacteriophage T7 RNA polymerase
   3575..3682    -  misc_feature   MCS: pBluescript multiple cloning site
   3695..3713    -  promoter       T3 promoter: promoter for bacteriophage T3 RNA polymerase
   3758..3774    -  protein_bind   lac operator: The lac repressor binds to the lac operator to inhibit transcription in E. coli. This inhibition can be relieved by adding lactose or isopropyl-β-D-thiogalactopyranoside (IPTG). lac repressor encoded by lacI
   3782..3812    -  promoter       lac promoter: promoter for the E. coli lac operon
   3827..3848    -  protein_bind   CAP binding site: CAP binding activates transcription in the presence of cAMP. E. coli catabolite activator protein
   3861..3953    -  CDS            lacI (fragment): lac repressor; lacI; The lac repressor binds to the lac operator to inhibit transcription in E. coli. This inhibition can be relieved by adding lactose or isopropyl-β-D-thiogalactopyranoside (IPTG).
   4136..4724    -  rep_origin     ori: high-copy-number ColE1/pMB1/pBR322/pUC origin of replication
   4895..5755    -  CDS            AmpR: β-lactamase; bla; confers resistance to ampicillin, carbenicillin, and related antibiotics
   5756..5860    -  promoter       AmpR promoter: bla
   5955..35      +  CDS            rop (fragment) (across the origin): Rop protein, which maintains plasmids at low copy number; rop
>Addgene plasmid #133467 | pAV0133 | addgene full sequence | sequence record 263782 | Addgene NGS Result
TCGCGCGTTTCGGTGATGACGGTGAAAACCTCTGACACATGCAGCTCCCGGAGACGGTCACAGCTTGTCT
GTAAGCGGATGCCGGGAGCAGACAAGCCCGTCAGGGCGCGTCAGCGGGTGTTGGCGGGTGTCGGGGCTGG
CTTAACTATGCGGCATCAGAGCAGATTGTACTGAGAGTGCACCATAACCGGGTATTAGTCAAAACTAGTA
TACTTTTTCTCGGAGTATAATACACAATATCGGTGCAAATAGGTTTTAAAATTGCTCCAATCACATGTTC
TTAAGAAAAAAACGTCAAAAGAAATCTAAGTATTCCCAAAATAATTCCTCCTGACATGAGAAGAATAAAA
AACACTAAGATGCATTGTCAGTATGAAACACAAGCCAAAGTTGCTAACAATAGGATCAATTCTTACTTAC
TGGCAATGTTACGAGGAATCTTGGTAGGAGGATGTTTGGCAACATAACGTTCTTTTGAATTTGTTTTTAC
ACGACGAGTAATGTTCTTCTGAAACTGTGTGTTTGCACGACGCTGAGAGGGAGTTTGAACCGTCTAAAAG
ACATAGTTAGGATCCATGATGCACAGATTTCTAAAGATAAAACTACTTACAGGCATGTTGGTTTATTAAA
AAAGAAAAACAGGAATGATAAGAGGGAAAGAATACGTGTACAGAGCGCTTACATAATGAGTGAGTGTCAT
TATTGAGGAATGCCATGTCAGATTTGACACAACTCAGAACTTATTAACTTTTTATGATTGGAACTTTTGT
TTTGCCCAAGGAATTTTTAATGGAAGAAGTTGTTTTATAAATGATATTGAATTTATATCCACTCTTTTTA
GCGCATTTGCATCTCTACTTTAGGTTCTTCTTTGACTAGATTCTAGGATGCGTATTGGATATACTGGTCT
TTGAATCATTGTCGAAAAAAAAATTCATGGTTGTACCCATGAGCAAACTGCTTTTGTGGTTATCCATGTG
CTTCTTTTGTTCAGCATCTATCTTCTTAATCGCATGGAAGATTTGATTTAAACCAAAAGAAATATTGTTA
AACTTTGACAGAAGCTTTAAATTTTGATTCCATACATTAAATGGATAAAACTCCTGAAGCTTAGCTACAA
ATCCCACTGGCTATATGTATGCATTTGTGTTAAAAAAGTTTGTATAGATTATTTAATCTACTCAGCATTC
TTTCTCTAAATAGGAATTTGTTACTTAATGGAGAAAAAAATGTTTCGATTTACCTAGTGTATTTGTTTGT
ATACTCACGTTTAATTTCAAACATCCATTCTATCTTGTGTAATTTTTGGCATGGTGAAAAAGATAATCAG
CCTTATAATCTTTACAAAAGTAAGAAATTCTGTAAATAAGCCTTAATGCCCTTGCTTTAAATTAAAATGG
TTCTTTTTCATGATAATGTTTGCACTTTGTGAATATATTTTAGATAGTTCTGTGAGGTATAATTAAGATG
TTTTAGAGACTTATACAATTTTGTCTTTATAAATTCTTAATTGATTTTACCATCCCAGTTTAACTATGCT
TCGTCGGCATCTCTGCACATGTCGTGTTTTCTTACCGTATTGTCCTACCAAGAACCTCTTTTTTGCTTGG
ATCGAAATTAAAGGTTTAAAAGCAAAGTTATGGATGCTAGAGTATTTCAAAGCTATTCAGCTAGAGCTGA
GGGGATGAAAAATCCCATTGCCAAGGAATTGTTGGCTTTGATGGAAGAAAAGCAAAGCAACTTGTCAGTC
GCGGTCGATTTGACGAAGAAATCCGAAATCTTAGAATTGGTAGATAAAATTGGACCCTATGTCTGTGTTA
TCAAGACACATATTGACGTTGTCGAGGATTTCGACCAGGATATGGTAGAAAAACTGGTGGCCTTAGGTAA
AAAGCATCGTTTTCTTATCTTTGAGGATCGCAAATTCGCAGACATTGGAAATACCGTCAAGCTACAATAT
GCATCTGGTGTGTACAAAATTGCTTCTTGGGCTCATATCACAAATTGCCATACAGTGCCAGGCGAGGGTA
TTATACAAGGCCTCAAAGAAGTTGGTTTACCTTTGGGACGTGGTCTCTTGCTTTTGGCTGAAATGTCTTC
CAAAGGCTCTTTGGCTACTGGTTCCTACACAGAGAAAACCTTAGAATGGTTTGAGAAGCATACCGATTTT
TGCTTTGGCTTTATAGCTGGTCGTCGATTTCCTAACCTTCAAAGCGACTACATAACTATGTCCCCTGGTA
TCGGCTTGGATGTTAAAGGAGACGGGCTGGGACAGCAATATCGTACTCCTGAAGAAGTGATTGTAAACTG
CGGTAGCGATATCATCATTGTTGGTCGTGGAGTTTATGGAGCTGGTCGTAATCCTGTTGTCGAAGCCAAG
AGATATAGAGAAGCTGGTTGGAAGGCATATCAGCAAAGACTTTCTCAGCATTAAAAAAAGACTAATGTAA
AATTTTTTTGGTTGGTTATTGAAAAAGTCGATGCCTTGTTTGCGTTTGTTTTCCTAGGCGTTTTATGTCA
GAAGGCATTTAGAATTAGTATACAAGTACTCTTTGGTAAAATTTTATGTAGCGACTAAAATATTAACTAT
TATAGATAAACACCTTGGGAATAAAAAGTAATTTGCTATAGTAATTTATTAAACATGCTCCTACAACATT
ACCACAATCTTTTCTCTTGGATTGACATTGAATAAGAAAAGAGTGAATTTTTTTAGACTTGTAATGATAA
CTATGTACAAAGCCAATGAAAGATGTATGTAGATGAATGTAAAATACCATGTAGACAAACAAGATAAAAC
TTGGTTATAAACATTGGTGTTGGAACAGAATAAATTAGATGTCAAAAAGTTTCGTCAATATCACAAGCTT
GCTAGGGCGGTGTGAAATACCGCACAGATGCGTAAGGAGAAAATACCGCATCAGGAAATTGTAAGCGTTA
ATATTTTGTTAAAATTCGCGTTAAATTTTTGTTAAATCAGCTCATTTTTTAACCAATAGGCCGAAATCGG
CAAAATCCCTTATAAATCAAAAGAATAGACCGAGATAGGGT
[37 nt withheld, positions 3052-3088]
AAAGAACGTGGACTCCAACGTCAAAGG
[49 nt withheld, positions 3116-3164]
T
[91 nt withheld, positions 3166-3256]
G
[124 nt withheld, positions 3258-3381]
CCATTCGCCATTCAGGCTGCGCAACTGTTGGGAAGGGCGATCGGTGCGGGCCTCTTCGCTATTACGCCAG
CTGGCGAAAGGGGGATGTGCTGCAAGGCGATTAAGTTGGGTAACGCCAGGGTTTTCCCAGTCACGACGTT
GTAAAACGACGGCCAGTGAGCGCGCGTAATACGACTCACTATAGGGCGAATTGGGTACCGGGCCCCCCCT
CGAGGTCGACGGTATCGATAAGCTTGATATCGAATTCCTGCAGCCCGGGGGATCCACTAGTTCTAGAGCG
GCCGCCACCGCGGTGGAGCTCCAGCTTTTGTTCCCTTTAGTGAGGGTTAATTGCGCGCTTGGCGTAATCA
TGGTCATAGCTGTTTCCTGTGTGAAATTGTTATCCGCTCACAATTCCACACAACATACGAGCCGGAAGCA
TAAAGTGTAAAGCCTGGGGTGCCTAATGAGTGAGCTAACTCACATTAATTGCGTTGCGCTCACTGCCCGC
TTTCCAGTCGGGAAACCTGTCGTGCCAGCTGCATTAATGAATCGGCCAACGCGCGGGGAGAGGCGGTTTG
CGTATTGGGCGCTCTTCCGCTTCCTCGCTCACTGACTCGCTGCGCTCGGTCGTTCGGCTGCGGCGAGCGG
TATCAGCTCACTCAAAGGCGGTAATACGGTTATCCACAGAATCAGGGGATAACGCAGGAAAGAACATGTG
AGCAAAAGGCCAGCAAAAGGCCAGGAACCGTAAAAAGGCCGCGTTGCTGGCGTTTTTCCATAGGCTCCGC
CCCCCTGACGAGCATCACAAAAATCGACGCTCAAGTCAGAGGTGGCGAAACCCGACAGGACTATAAAGAT
ACCAGGCGTTTCCCCCTGGAAGCTCCCTCGTGCGCTCTCCTGTTCCGACCCTGCCGCTTACCGGATACCT
GTCCGCCTTTCTCCCTTCGGGAAGCGTGGCGCTTTCTCATAGCTCACGCTGTAGGTATCTCAGTTCGGTG
TAGGTCGTTCGCTCCAAGCTGGGCTGTGTGCACGAACCCCCCGTTCAGCCCGACCGCTGCGCCTTATCCG
GTAACTATCGTCTTGAGTCCAACCCGGTAAGACACGACTTATCGCCACTGGCAGCAGCCACTGGTAACAG
GATTAGCAGAGCGAGGTATGTAGGCGGTGCTACAGAGTTCTTGAAGTGGTGGCCTAACTACGGCTACACT
AGAAGAACAGTATTTGGTATCTGCGCTCTGCTGAAGCCAGTTACCTTCGGAAAAAGAGTTGGTAGCTCTT
GATCCGGCAAACAAACCACCGCTGGTAGCGGTGGTTTTTTTGTTTGCAAGCAGCAGATTACGCGCAGAAA
AAAAGGATCTCAAGAAGATCCTTTGATCTTTTCTACGGGGTCTGACGCTCAGTGGAACGAAAACTCACGT
TAAGGGATTTTGGTCATGAGATTATCAAAAAGGATCTTCACCTAGATCCTTTTAAATTAAAAATGAAGTT
TTAAATCAATCTAAAGTATATATGAGTAAACTTGGTCTGACAGTTACCAATGCTTAATCAGTGAGGCACC
TATCTCAGCGATCTGTCTATTTCGTTCATCCATAGTTGCCTGACTCCCCGTCGTGTAGATAACTACGATA
CGGGAGGGCTTACCATCTGGCCCCAGTGCTGCAATGATACCGCGAGACCCACGCTCACCGGCTCCAGATT
TATCAGCAATAAACCAGCCAGCCGGAAGGGCCGAGCGCAGAAGTGGTCCTGCAACTTTATCCGCCTCCAT
CCAGTCTATTAATTGTTGCCGGGAAGCTAGAGTAAGTAGTTCGCCAGTTAATAGTTTGCGCAACGTTGTT
GCCATTGCTACAGGCATCGTGGTGTCACGCTCGTCGTTTGGTATGGCTTCATTCAGCTCCGGTTCCCAAC
GATCAAGGCGAGTTACATGATCCCCCATGTTGTGCAAAAAAGCGGTTAGCTCCTTCGGTCCTCCGATCGT
TGTCAGAAGTAAGTTGGCCGCAGTGTTATCACTCATGGTTATGGCAGCACTGCATAATTCTCTTACTGTC
ATGCCATCCGTAAGATGCTTTTCTGTGACTGGTGAGTACTCAACCAAGTCATTCTGAGAATAGTGTATGC
GGCGACCGAGTTGCTCTTGCCCGGCGTCAATACGGGATAATACCGCGCCACATAGCAGAACTTTAAAAGT
GCTCATCATTGGAAAACGTTCTTCGGGGCGAAAACTCTCAAGGATCTTACCGCTGTTGAGATCCAGTTCG
ATGTAACCCACTCGTGCACCCAACTGATCTTCAGCATCTTTTACTTTCACCAGCGTTTCTGGGTGAGCAA
AAACAGGAAGGCAAAATGCCGCAAAAAAGGGAATAAGGGCGACACGGAAATGTTGAATACTCATACTCTT
CCTTTTTCAATATTATTGAAGCATTTATCAGGGTTATTGTCTCATGAGCGGATACATATTTGAATGTATT
TAGAAAAATAAACAAATAGGGGTTCCGCGCACATTTCCCCGAAAAGTGCCACCTGACGTCTAAGAAACCA
TTATTATCATGACATTAACCTATAAAAATAGGCGTATCACGAGGCCCTTTCGTC
